>Addgene plasmid #195835 | pENTR223-BALF4 | addgene full sequence | sequence record 384655 | Addgene NGS Result
CTTTCCTGCGTTATCCCCTGATTCTGTGGATAACCGTATTACCGCCTTTGAGTGAGCTGATACCGCTCGC
CGCAGCCGAACGACCGAGCGCAGCGAGTCAGTGAGCGAGGAAGCGGAAGAGCGCCCAATACGCAAACCGC
CTCTCCCCGCGCGTTGGCCGATTCATTAATGCAGCTGGCACGACAGGTTTCCCGACTGGAAAGCGGGCAG
TGAGCGCAACGCAATTAATACGCGTACCGCTAGCCAGGAAGAGTTTGTAGAAACGCAAAAAGGCCATCCG
TCAGGATGGCCTTCTGCTTAGTTTGATGCCTGGCAGTTTATGGCGGGCGTCCTGCCCGCCACCCTCCGGG
CCGTTGCTTCACAACGTTCAAATCCGCTCCCGGCGGATTTGTCCTACTCAGGAGAGCGTTCACCGACAAA
CAACAGATAAAACGAAAGGCCCAGTCTTCCGACTGAGCCTTTCGTTTTATTTGATGCCTGGCAGTTCCCT
ACTCTCGCGTTAACGCTAGCATGGATGTTTTCCCAGTCACGACGTTGTAAAACGACGGCCAGTCTTAAGC
TCGGGCCCCAAATAATGATTTTATTTTGACTGATAGTGACCTGTTCGTTGCAACAAATTGATGAGCAATG
CTTTTTTATAATGCCAACTTTGTACAAAAAAGTTGGCATGACTCGGCGTAGGGTACTAAGCGTGGTCGTG
CTGCTAGCCGCCCTGGCGTGCCGTCTCGGTGCGCAGACCCCAGAGCAGCCCGCACCCCCCGCCACCACGG
TGCAGCCTACCGCCACGCGTCAGCAAACCAGCTTTCCTTTCCGAGTCTGCGAGCTCTCCAGCCACGGCGA
CCTGTTCCGCTTCTCCTCGGACATCCAGTGTCCCTCGTTTGGCACGCGGGAGAATCACACGGAGGGCCTG
TTGATGGTGTTTAAAGACAACATTATTCCCTACTCGTTTAAGGTCCGCTCCTACACCAAGATAGTGACCA
ACATTCTCATCTACAATGGCTGGTACGCGGACTCCGTGACCAACCGGCACGAGGAGAAGTTCTCCGTTGA
CAGCTACGAAACTGACCAGATGGATACCATCTACCAGTGCTACAACGCGGTCAAGATGACAAAAGATGGG
CTGACGCGCGTGTATGTAGACCGCGACGGAGTTAACATCACCGTCAACCTAAAGCCCACCGGGGGCCTGG
CCAACGGGGTGCGCCGCTACGCCAGCCAGACGGAGCTCTATGACGCCCCCGGGTGGTTGATATGGACTTA
CAGAACAAGAACTACCGTCAACTGCCTGATAACTGACATGATGGCCAAGTCCAACAGCCCCTTCGACTTC
TTTGTGACCACCACCGGGCAGACTGTGGAAATGTCCCCTTTCTATGACGGGAAAAATAAGGAAACCTTCC
ATGAGCGGGCAGACTCCTTCCACGTGAGAACTAACTACAAGATAGTGGACTACGACAACCGAGGGACGAA
CCCGCAAGGCGAACGCCGAGCCTTCCTGGACAAGGGCACTTACACGCTATCTTGGAAGCTCGAGAACAGG
ACAGCCTACTGCCCGCTTCAACACTGGCAAACCTTTGACTCGACCATCGCCACAGAAACAGGGAAGTCAA
TACATTTTGTGACTGACGAGGGCACCTCTAGCTTCGTGACCAACACAACCGTGGGCATAGAGCTCCCGGA
CGCCTTCAAGTGCATCGAAGAGCAGGTGAACAAGACCATGCATGAGAAGTACGAGGCCGTCCAGGATCGT
TACACGAAGGGCCAGGAAGCCATTACATATTTTATAACGAGCGGAGGATTGTTATTAGCTTGGCTACCTC
TGACCCCGCGCTCGTTGGCCACCGTCAAGAACCTGACGGAGCTTACCACTCCGACTTCCTCACCCCCCAG
CAGTCCATCGCCCCCAGCCCCATCCGCGGCCCGCGGGAGCACCCCCGCCGCCGTTCTGAGGCGTCGGAGG
CGGGATGCGGGGAACGCCACCACACCGGTGCCCCCCACGGCCCCCGGGAAGTCCCTGGGCACCCTCAACA
ATCCCGCCACCGTCCAGATCCAATTTGCCTACGACTCCCTGCGCCGCCAGATCAACCGCATGCTGGGAGA
CCTTGCGCGGGCCTGGTGCCTGGAGCAGAAGAGGCAGAACATGGTGCTGAGAGAACTAACCAAGATTAAT
CCAACCACCGTCATGTCCAGCATCTACGGTAAGGCGGTGGCGGCCAAGCGCCTGGGGGATGTCATCTCAG
TCTCCCAGTGCGTGCCCGTTAACCAGGCCACCGTCACCCTGCGCAAGAGCATGAGGGTCCCTGGCTCCGA
GACCATGTGCTACTCGCGCCCCCTGGTGTCCTTCAGCTTTATCAACGACACCAAGACCTACGAGGGACAG
CTGGGCACCGACAACGAGATCTTCCTCACAAAAAAGATGACGGAGGTGTGCCAGGCGACCAGCCAGTACT
ACTTCCAGTCCGGCAACGAGATCCACGTCTACAACGACTACCACCACTTTAAAACCATCGAGCTGGACGG
CATTGCCACCCTGCAGACCTTCATCTCACTAAACACCTCCCTCATCGAGAACATTGACTTTGCCTCCCTG
GAGCTGTACTCACGGGACGAACAGCGTGCCTCCAACGTCTTTGACCTGGAGGGCATCTTCCGGGAGTACA
ACTTCCAGGCGCAAAACATCGCCGGCCTGCGGAAGGATTTGGACAATGCAGTGTCAAACGGAAGAAATCA
ATTCGTGGACGGCCTGGGGGAACTTATGGACAGTCTGGGTAGCGTGGGTCAGTCCATCACCAACCTAGTC
AGCACGGTGGGGGGTTTGTTTAGCAGCCTGGTCTCTGGTTTCATCTCCTTCTTCAAAAACCCCTTCGGCG
GCATGCTCATTCTGGTCCTGGTGGCGGGGGTGGTGATCCTGGTTATTTCCCTCACGAGGCGCACGCGCCA
GATGTCGCAGCAGCCGGTGCAGATGCTCTACCCCGGGATCGACGAGCTCGCTCAGCAACATGCCTCTGGT
GAGGGTCCAGGCATTAATCCCATTAGTAAGACAGAATTACAAGCCATCATGTTAGCGCTGCATGAGCAAA
ACCAGGAGCAAAAGAGAGCAGCTCAGAGGGCGGCCGGACCCTCAGTGGCCAGCAGAGCATTGCAGGCAGC
CAGGGACCGTTTTCCAGGCCTACGCAGAAGACGCTATCACGATCCAGAGACCGCCGCCGCACTGCTTGGG
GAGGCAGAGACTGAGTTTCCAACTTTCTTGTACAAAGTTGGCATTATAAGAAAGCATTGCTTATCAATTT
GTTGCAACGAACAGGTCACTATCAGTCAAAATAAAATCATTATTTGCCATCCAGCTGATATCCCCTATAG
TGAGTCGTATTACATGGTCATAGCTGTTTCCTGGCAGCTCTGGCCCGTGTCTCAAAATCTCTGATGTTAC
ATTGCACAAGATAAAAATATATCATCATGCCTCCTCTAGACCAGCCAGGACAGAAATGCCTCGACTTCGC
TGCTACCCAAGGTTGCCGGGTGACGCACACCGTGGAAACGGATGAAGGCACGAACCCAGTGGACATAAGC
CTGTTCGGTTCGTAAGCTGTAATGCAAGTAGCGTATGCGCTCACGCAACTGGTCCAGAACCTTGACCGAA
CGCAGCGGTGGTAACGGCGCAGTGGCGGTTTTCATGGCTTGTTATGACTGTTTTTTTGGGGTACAGTCTA
TGCCTCGGGCATCCAAGCAGCAAGCGCGTTACGCCGTGGGTCGATGTTTGATGTTATGGAGCAGCAACGA
TGTTACGCAGCAGGGCAGTCGCCCTAAAACAAAGTTAAACATTATGAGGGAAGCGGTGATCGCCGAAGTA
TCGACTCAACTATCAGAGGTAGTTGGCGTCATCGAGCGCCATCTCGAACCGACGTTGCTGGCCGTACATT
TGTACGGCTCCGCAGTGGATGGCGGCCTGAAGCCACACAGTGATATTGATTTGCTGGTTACGGTGACCGT
AAGGCTTGATGAAACAACGCGGCGAGCTTTGATCAACGACCTTTTGGAAACTTCGGCTTCCCCTGGAGAG
AGCGAGATTCTCCGCGCTGTAGAAGTCACCATTGTTGTGCACGACGACATCATTCCGTGGCGTTATCCAG
CTAAGCGCGAACTGCAATTTGGAGAATGGCAGCGCAATGACATTCTTGCAGGTATCTTCGAGCCAGCCAC
GATCGACATTGATCTGGCTATCTTGCTGACAAAAGCAAGAGAACATAGCGTTGCCTTGGTAGGTCCAGCG
GCGGAGGAACTCTTTGATCCGGTTCCTGAACAGGATCTATTTGAGGCGCTAAATGAAACCTTAACGCTAT
GGAACTCGCCGCCCGACTGGGCTGGCGATGAGCGAAATGTAGTGCTTACGTTGTCCCGCATTTGGTACAG
CGCAGTAACCGGCAAAATCGCGCCGAAGGATGTCGCTGCCGACTGGGCAATGGAGCGCCTGCCGGCCCAG
TATCAGCCCGTCATACTTGAAGCTAGACAGGCTTATCTTGGACAAGAAGAAGATCGCTTGGCCTCGCGCG
CAGATCAGTTGGAAGAATTTGTCCACTACGTGAAAGGCGAGATCACCAAGGTAGTCGGCAAATAACCCTC
GAGCCACCCATGACCAAAATCCCTTAACGTGAGTTACGCGTCGTTCCACTGAGCGTCAGACCCCGTAGAA
AAGATCAAAGGATCTTCTTGAGATCCTTTTTTTCTGCGCGTAATCTGCTGCTTGCAAACAAAAAAACCAC
CGCTACCAGCGGTGGTTTGTTTGCCGGATCAAGAGCTACCAACTCTTTTTCCGAAGGTAACTGGCTTCAG
CAGAGCGCAGATACCAAATACTGTTCTTCTAGTGTAGCCGTAGTTAGGCCACCACTTCAAGAACTCTGTA
GCACCGCCTACATACCTCGCTCTGCTAATCCTGTTACCAGTGGCTGCTGCCAGTGGCGATAAGTCGTGTC
TTACCGGGTTGGACTCAAGACGATAGTTACCGGATAAGGCGCAGCGGTCGGGCTGAACGGGGGGTTCGTG
CACACAGCCCAGCTTGGAGCGAACGACCTACACCGAACTGAGATACCTACAGCGTGAGCTATGAGAAAGC
GCCACGCTTCCCGAAGGGAGAAAGGCGGACAGGTATCCGGTAAGCGGCAGGGTCGGAACAGGAGAGCGCA
CGAGGGAGCTTCCAGGGGGAAACGCCTGGTATCTTTATAGTCCTGTCGGGTTTCGCCACCTCTGACTTGA
GCGTCGATTTTTGTGATGCTCGTCAGGGGGGCGGAGCCTATGGAAAAACGCCAGCAACGCGGCCTTTTTA
CGGTTCCTGGCCTTTTGCTGGCCTTTTGCTCACATGTT
Features (pLannotate 1.2.2; 12 found; start..end, strand, type, name):
    121..213     +  CDS            lacI (fragment): lac repressor; lacI; The lac repressor binds to the lac operator to inhibit transcription in E. coli. This inhibition can be relieved by adding lactose or isopropyl-β-D-thiogalactopyranoside (IPTG).
    268..295     -  terminator     rrnB T2 terminator: transcription terminator T2 from the E. coli rrnB gene
    427..470     +  terminator     rrnB T1 terminator: Escherichia coli rrnB; transcription terminator T1 from the E. coli rrnB gene
    517..553     -  CDS            lacZα (fragment): LacZα fragment of β-galactosidase; lacZ fragment
    570..665     +  protein_bind   attL3: mutant version of attL; recombination site for the Gateway® LR reaction LR Clonase™
    668..3238    +  CDS            gB: GB_EBVB9 - Experimental evidence at protein level: Swiss-Prot protein existence level 1. Envelope glycoprotein that forms spikes at the surface of virion envelope. Essential for the initial attachment to heparan sulfate moieties of the host cell surface proteoglycans. Involved in fusion of viral and cellular membranes leading to virus entry into the host cell. Following initial binding to its host receptors, membrane fusion is mediated by the fusion machinery composed at least of gB and the heterodimer gH/gL. May be involved in the fusion between the virion envelope and the outer nuclear membr
   3240..3335    -  protein_bind   attL3: mutant version of attL; recombination site for the Gateway® LR reaction LR Clonase™
   3354..3372    -  promoter       T7 promoter: promoter for bacteriophage T7 RNA polymerase
   3562..3585    +  promoter       Pc promoter (fragment): intI1 (promoter lies within the coding sequence); class 1 integron promoter
   3761..3817    +  CDS            GmR (fragment): gentamycin acetyltransferase; aacC1; confers resistance to gentamycin
   3824..4615    +  CDS            SmR: aminoglycoside adenylyltransferase (Murphy, 1985); aadA; confers resistance to spectinomycin and streptomycin
   4708..5296    +  rep_origin     ori: high-copy-number ColE1/pMB1/pBR322/pUC origin of replication
