[The description below was written by a language model from this plasmid's Addgene catalogue record and pLannotate feature annotations shown in this document.]
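Description:
pENTR223-BALF4 is a Gateway entry clone built on the pENTR223.1 backbone and carrying the Epstein-Barr virus BALF4 open reading frame. It is a bacterial cloning plasmid, not an expression vector. It replicates in E. coli from a high-copy ColE1/pUC-type origin and is selected with spectinomycin through the aadA (SmR) aminoglycoside adenylyltransferase gene, which also confers streptomycin resistance. A class 1 integron Pc promoter fragment and a short gentamicin acetyltransferase remnant lie just upstream of this marker. The sequenced plasmid is 5,358 nt.

The insert is annotated as a roughly 2.6 kb coding sequence matching EBV envelope glycoprotein gB. This virion surface protein is involved in attachment and, together with the gH/gL heterodimer, in fusing the viral and cellular membranes during entry. The ORF is flanked on both sides by attL-type recombination sites in opposite orientations. The annotation tool labels both as attL3, which may only reflect its closest match among attL variants. These sites allow LR Clonase to move the ORF directionally into any compatible destination vector, which then supplies the promoter, tags or fusion partners. No eukaryotic promoter or epitope tag is annotated in the entry clone itself. rrnB T1 and T2 terminators upstream of the cassette insulate the insert from read-through transcription, a T7 promoter sits beyond the downstream att site pointing back towards the insert, and small lacI and lacZα fragments are backbone remnants. The clone comes from a collection of EBV ORFs made for mapping virus-virus and virus-human protein interactions, and it serves as a source of BALF4 for such downstream expression or interaction constructs.
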