Addgene plasmid #195835: pENTR223-BALF4
Purpose: Gateway Entry Clone of Epstein-Barr virus BALF4
Depositing lab: Eric Johannsen. Depositing organization: Brigham and Women's Hospital. Publication: Epstein-Barr virus and virus human protein interaction maps. Calderwood MA, Venkatesan K, Xing L, Chase MR, Vazquez A, Holthaus AM, Ewence AE, Li N, Hirozane-Kishikawa T, Hill DE, Vidal M, Kieff E, Johannsen E. Proc Natl Acad Sci U S A. 2007 May 1;104(18):7606-11. doi: 10.1073/pnas.0702332104. Epub 2007 Apr 19. PubMed 17446270.
Backbone
  Vector backbone: pENTR223.1
  Backbone manufacturer: Invitrogen
  Backbone size w/o insert (bp): 2875
  Vector type: Gateway Entry Vector
Growth in bacteria
  Bacterial resistance: Spectinomycin, 50 μg/mL
  Growth temperature: 37°C
  Growth strain: DH5alpha
  Copy number: High Copy
Gene/Insert
  Gene/Insert name: BALF4
  Species: Epstein-Barr virus
  Entrez Gene: BALF4 (a.k.a. HHV4_BALF4)
  Cloning method: Gateway Cloning
Terms and licenses: Academic/Nonprofit Terms; Industry Terms: Not Available to Industry
How to cite: pENTR223-BALF4 was a gift from Eric Johannsen (Addgene plasmid # 195835 ; http://n2t.net/addgene:195835 ; RRID:Addgene_195835)
